Addgene plasmid #236784: MCUb-MCU-NTD-pLYS1-Flag
Purpose: MCUB with MCU N-terminal domain
Depositing lab: Dipayan Chaudhuri. Depositing organization: University of Utah. Publication: Mechanism of MCUB-Dependent Inhibition of Mitochondrial Calcium Uptake. Rai NK, Eberhardt DR, Balynas AM, MacEwen MJS, Bratt AR, Sancak Y, Chaudhuri D. J Cell Physiol. 2025 Apr;240(4):e70033. doi: 10.1002/jcp.70033. PubMed 40227803.
Backbone
  Vector backbone: pLYS1
  Backbone size w/o insert (bp): 7328
  Vector type: Mammalian Expression, Lentiviral
  Selectable markers: Puromycin
Growth in bacteria
  Bacterial resistance: Ampicillin, 100 μg/mL
  Growth temperature: Room Temperature
  Growth strain: NEB Stable
  Copy number: High Copy
Gene/Insert
  Gene/Insert name: MCU-MCUB chimera
  Species: H. sapiens (human)
  Insert size (bp): 1134
  Mutation: Replaced MCUB N-terminal domain (aa 1-170) with MCU N-terminal domain (aa 1-185)
  Entrez Gene: MCU (a.k.a. C10orf42, CCDC109A, HsMCU)
  Promoter: CMV
  Tag / fusion protein: FLAG (C terminal on insert)
  Cloning method: Gibson Cloning
Terms and licenses: Academic/Nonprofit Terms; Industry Terms: Not Available to Industry
Depositor comments: Please visit https://doi.org/10.1101/2024.11.25.625228 for bioRxiv preprint.
How to cite: MCUb-MCU-NTD-pLYS1-Flag was a gift from Dipayan Chaudhuri (Addgene plasmid # 236784 ; http://n2t.net/addgene:236784 ; RRID:Addgene_236784)
