[The description below was written by a language model from this plasmid's Addgene catalogue record and pLannotate feature annotations shown in this document.]
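Description:
MCUb-MCU-NTD-pLYS1-Flag is a third-generation-style, self-inactivating HIV-1 lentiviral vector built on the pLYS1 backbone for stable expression in mammalian cells. It is propagated in E. coli through a high-copy ColE1/pUC origin with ampicillin resistance (AmpR); an f1 origin and remnants of a lac/T7/T3 cloning region are also present in the bacterial portion. The viral genome is transcribed from an RSV promoter fused to a truncated 5' LTR. It carries the Ψ packaging signal with a gag fragment, the Rev response element for Rev-dependent nuclear export, a cPPT/CTS element, and a ΔU3 3' LTR that disables LTR promoter activity after integration. An SV40 polyadenylation signal and SV40 origin follow the 3' LTR. A short U6 promoter fragment lies upstream of the CMV enhancer and appears to be a backbone remnant.

The payload is a human chimeric subunit of the mitochondrial calcium uniporter, driven by the CMV enhancer/promoter. According to the record, the N-terminal domain of MCUB (residues 1–170) was replaced by the corresponding domain of MCU (residues 1–185), and a FLAG epitope is fused to the C terminus for detection or immunoprecipitation. The automated annotation labels the whole open reading frame as an MCU fragment, likely reflecting the similarity of the two paralogues rather than a conflict with the catalogue description. Downstream, a human PGK promoter drives puromycin N-acetyltransferase, allowing selection of transduced cells. The construct was made as a domain-swap tool to examine how the N-terminal domain contributes to MCUB-dependent inhibition of mitochondrial calcium uptake.
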