Features (pLannotate 1.2.2; 29 found; start..end, strand, type, name):
    131..334     +  promoter       CMV promoter: human cytomegalovirus (CMV) immediate early promoter
    429..1412    +  CDS            MCU (fragment): MCU_HUMAN - Also known as C10orf42 From Homo sapiens (Human).
   1452..1475    +  CDS            FLAG: FLAG® epitope tag, followed by an enterokinase cleavage site
   1526..1643    +  misc_feature   cPPT/CTS: central polypurine tract and central termination sequence of HIV-1
   1692..2202    +  promoter       hPGK promoter: human phosphoglycerate kinase 1 promoter
   2224..2823    +  CDS            PuroR: puromycin N-acetyltransferase; pac from Streptomyces alboniger; confers resistance to puromycin
   2866..2949    +  CDS            nef (fragment): NEF_HV1Z2 - Experimental evidence at protein level: Swiss-Prot protein existence level 1. Extracellular Nef protein targets CD4(+) T-lymphocytes for apoptosis by interacting with CXCR4 surface receptors. From Human immunodeficiency virus type 1 group M subtype D (isolate Z2/CDC-Z34) (HIV-1).
   2951..3184    +  LTR            3' LTR (ΔU3): self-inactivating 3' long terminal repeat (LTR) from HIV-1
   3256..3377    +  polyA_signal   SV40 poly(A) signal: SV40 polyadenylation signal
   3417..3552    +  rep_origin     SV40 ori: SV40 origin of replication
   3573..3591    -  promoter       T7 promoter: promoter for bacteriophage T7 RNA polymerase
   3599..3754    +  CDS            lacZα (fragment): LacZα fragment of β-galactosidase; lacZ fragment
   3759..4187    +  rep_origin     f1 ori (sequence partly withheld): f1 bacteriophage origin of replication; arrow indicates direction of (+) strand synthesis
   4240..4344    +  promoter       AmpR promoter: bla
   4345..5205    +  CDS            AmpR: β-lactamase; bla; confers resistance to ampicillin, carbenicillin, and related antibiotics
   5376..5964    +  rep_origin     ori: high-copy-number ColE1/pMB1/pBR322/pUC origin of replication
   6147..6239    +  CDS            lacI (fragment): lac repressor; lacI; The lac repressor binds to the lac operator to inhibit transcription in E. coli. This inhibition can be relieved by adding lactose or isopropyl-β-D-thiogalactopyranoside (IPTG).
   6252..6273    +  protein_bind   CAP binding site: CAP binding activates transcription in the presence of cAMP. E. coli catabolite activator protein
   6288..6318    +  promoter       lac promoter: promoter for the E. coli lac operon
   6326..6342    +  protein_bind   lac operator: The lac repressor binds to the lac operator to inhibit transcription in E. coli. This inhibition can be relieved by adding lactose or isopropyl-β-D-thiogalactopyranoside (IPTG). lac repressor encoded by lacI
   6387..6405    +  promoter       T3 promoter: promoter for bacteriophage T3 RNA polymerase
   6433..6659    +  promoter       RSV promoter: Rous sarcoma virus enhancer/promoter
   6660..6840    +  LTR            5' LTR (truncated): truncated 5' long terminal repeat (LTR) from HIV-1
   6887..7012    +  misc_feature   HIV-1 Ψ: packaging signal of human immunodeficiency virus type 1
   6996..7359    +  CDS            HIV-1 gag (fragment): gag protein from human immunodeficiency virus 1; gag
   7505..7738    +  misc_feature   RRE: The Rev response element (RRE) of HIV-1 allows for Rev-dependent mRNA export from the nucleus to the cytoplasm.
   8115..8215    +  CDS            Rev (fragment): human immunodeficiency virus 1 (HIV-1) Rev protein; rev; enhances nuclear export of unspliced and incompletely spliced viral mRNAs
   8265..5       +  promoter       U6 promoter (fragment) (across the origin): RNA polymerase III promoter for human U6 snRNA
   8439..130     +  enhancer       CMV enhancer (fragment) (across the origin): human cytomegalovirus immediate early enhancer; contains an 18-bp deletion relative to the standard CMV enhancer
>Addgene plasmid #236784 | MCUb-MCU-NTD-pLYS1-Flag | addgene full sequence | sequence record 472413 | Addgene NGS Result
TATGCCAAGTACGCCCCCTATTGACGTCAATGACGGTAAATGGCCCGCCTGGCATTATGCCCAGTACATG
ACCTTATGGGACTTTCCTACTTGGCAGTACATCTACGTATTAGTCATCGCTATTACCATGGTGATGCGGT
TTTGGCAGTACATCAATGGGCGTGGATAGCGGTTTGACTCACGGGGATTTCCAAGTCTCCACCCCATTGA
CGTCAATGGGAGTTTGTTTTGGCACCAAAATCAACGGGACTTTCCAAAATGTCGTAACAACTCCGCCCCA
TTGACGCAAATGGGCGGTAGGCGTGTACGGTGGGAGGTCTATATAAGCAGAGCTGGTTTAGTGAACCGTC
AGATCCGCTAGCATGGCGGCCGCCGCAGGTAGATCGCTCCTGCTGCTCCTCTCCTCTCGGGGCGGCGGCG
GCGGGGGCGCCGGCGGCTGCGGGGCGCTGACTGCCGGCTGCTTCCCTGGGCTGGGCGTCAGCCGCCACCG
GCAGCAGCAGCACCACCGGACGGTACACCAGAGGATCGCTTCCTGGCAGAATTTGGGAGCTGTTTATTGC
AGCACTGTTGTGCCCTCTGATGATGTTACAGTGGTTTATCAAAATGGGTTACCTGTGATATCTGTGAGGC
TACCATCCCGGCGTGAACGCTGTCAGTTCACACTCAAGCCTATCTCTGACTCTGTTGGTGTATTTTTACG
ACAACTGCAAGAAGAGGATCGGGGAATTGACAGAGTTGCTATCTATTCACCAGATGGTGTTCGCGTTGCT
GCTTCAACAGGAATAGACCTCCTCCTCCTTGATGACTTTAAGCTGGTCATTAATGACTTAACATACCACG
TACGACCACCAAAAAGAGACCTCTTAAGTCATGAAAATGCAGCAACGCTGAATGATGTAAAGACATTGGT
CCAGCAACTATTTACAATCTTGCATTTAGAAGAGTCTCAGAAAAAGAGAGAGCACCATTTACTGGAGAAA
ATTGACCACCTGAAGGAACAGCTGCAGCCCCTTGAACAGGTGAAAGCTGGAATAGAAGCTCATTCGGAAG
CCAAAACCAGTGGACTCCTGTGGGCTGGATTGGCACTGCTGTCCATTCAGGGTGGGGCACTGGCCTGGCT
CACGTGGTGGGTGTACTCCTGGGATATCATGGAGCCAGTTACATACTTCATCACATTTGCAAATTCTATG
GTCTTTTTTGCATACTTTATAGTCACTCGACAGGATTATACTTACTCAGCTGTTAAGAGTAGGCAATTTC
TTCAGTTCTTCCACAAGAAATCAAAGCAACAGCACTTTGATGTGCAGCAATACAACAAGTTAAAAGAAGA
CCTTGCTAAGGCTAAAGAATCCCTGAAACAGGCGCGTCATTCTCTCTGTTTGCAAATGCAAGTAGAAGAA
CTCAATGAAAAGAATTCTAGAGGTGGATCTGGTGGATCTGGTGGATCTATGGATTACAAGGATGACGATG
ACAAGTAAGGTACCGAATTCTCGACCTCGAGACAAATGGCAGTATTCATCCACAATTTTAAAAGAAAAGG
GGGGATTGGGGGGTACAGTGCAGGGGAAAGAATAGTAGACATAATAGCAACAGACATACAAACTAAAGAA
TTACAAAAACAAATTACAAAAATTCAAAATTTTCGGGTTTATTACAGGGACAGCAGAGATCCACTTTGGC
CGCGGCTCGAGGGGGTTGGGGTTGCGCCTTTTCCAAGGCAGCCCTGGGTTTGCGCAGGGACGCGGCTGCT
CTGGGCGTGGTTCCGGGAAACGCAGCGGCGCCGACCCTGGGTCTCGCACATTCTTCACGTCCGTTCGCAG
CGTCACCCGGATCTTCGCCGCTACCCTTGTGGGCCCCCCGGCGACGCTTCCTGCTCCGCCCCTAAGTCGG
GAAGGTTCCTTGCGGTTCGCGGCGTGCCGGACGTGACAAACGGAAGCCGCACGTCTCACTAGTACCCTCG
CAGACGGACAGCGCCAGGGAGCAATGGCAGCGCGCCGACCGCGATGGGCTGTGGCCAATAGCGGCTGCTC
AGCAGGGCGCGCCGAGAGCAGCGGCCGGGAAGGGGCGGTGCGGGAGGCGGGGTGTGGGGCGGTAGTGTGG
GCCCTGTTCCTGCCCGCGCGGTGTTCCGCATTCTGCAAGCCTCCGGAGCGCACGTCGGCAGTCGGCTCCC
TCGTTGACCGAATCACCGACCTCTCTCCCCAGGGGGATCCACCGGAGCTTACCATGACCGAGTACAAGCC
CACGGTGCGCCTCGCCACCCGCGACGACGTCCCCAGGGCCGTACGCACCCTCGCCGCCGCGTTCGCCGAC
TACCCCGCCACGCGCCACACCGTCGATCCGGACCGCCACATCGAGCGGGTCACCGAGCTGCAAGAACTCT
TCCTCACGCGCGTCGGGCTCGACATCGGCAAGGTGTGGGTCGCGGACGACGGCGCCGCGGTGGCGGTCTG
GACCACGCCGGAGAGCGTCGAAGCGGGGGCGGTGTTCGCCGAGATCGGCCCGCGCATGGCCGAGTTGAGC
GGTTCCCGGCTGGCCGCGCAGCAACAGATGGAAGGCCTCCTGGCGCCGCACCGGCCCAAGGAGCCCGCGT
GGTTCCTGGCCACCGTCGGCGTCTCGCCCGACCACCAGGGCAAGGGTCTGGGCAGCGCCGTCGTGCTCCC
CGGAGTGGAGGCGGCCGAGCGCGCCGGGGTGCCCGCCTTCCTGGAGACCTCCGCGCCCCGCAACCTCCCC
TTCTACGAGCGGCTCGGCTTCACCGTCACCGCCGACGTCGAGGTGCCCGAAGGACCGCGCACCTGGTGCA
TGACCCGCAAGCCCGGTGCCTGACGCCCGCCCCACGACCCGCAGCGCCCGACCGAAAGGAGCGCACGACC
CCATGCATCGGTACCTTTAAGACCAATGACTTACAAGGCAGCTGTAGATCTTAGCCACTTTTTAAAAGAA
AAGGGGGGACTGGAAGGGCTAATTCACTCCCAACGAAGACAAGATCTGCTTTTTGCTTGTACTGGGTCTC
TCTGGTTAGACCAGATCTGAGCCTGGGAGCTCTCTGGCTAACTAGGGAACCCACTGCTTAAGCCTCAATA
AAGCTTGCCTTGAGTGCTTCAAGTAGTGTGTGCCCGTCTGTTGTGTGACTCTGGTAACTAGAGATCCCTC
AGACCCTTTTAGTCAGTGTGGAAAATCTCTAGCAGTAGTAGTTCATGTCATCTTATTATTCAGTATTTAT
AACTTGCAAAGAAATGAATATCAGAGAGTGAGAGGAACTTGTTTATTGCAGCTTATAATGGTTACAAATA
AAGCAATAGCATCACAAATTTCACAAATAAAGCATTTTTTTCACTGCATTCTAGTTGTGGTTTGTCCAAA
CTCATCAATGTATCTTATCATGTCTGGCTCTAGCTATCCCGCCCCTAACTCCGCCCATCCCGCCCCTAAC
TCCGCCCAGTTCCGCCCATTCTCCGCCCCATGGCTGACTAATTTTTTTTATTTATGCAGAGGCCGAGGCC
GCCTCGGCCTCTGAGCTATTCCAGAAGTAGTGAGGAGGCTTTTTTGGAGGCCTAGGGACGTACCCAATTC
GCCCTATAGTGAGTCGTATTACGCGCGCTCACTGGCCGTCGTTTTACAACGTCGTGACTGGGAAAACCCT
GGCGTTACCCAACTTAATCGCCTTGCAGCACATCCCCCTTTCGCCAGCTGGCGTAATAGCGAAGAGGCCC
GCACCGATCGCCCTTCCCAACAGTTGCGCAGCCTGAATGGCGAATGGG
[124 nt withheld, positions 3759-3882]
C
[91 nt withheld, positions 3884-3974]
A
[49 nt withheld, positions 3976-4024]
CCTTTGACGTTGGAGTCCACGTTCTTT
[37 nt withheld, positions 4052-4088]
ACCCTATCTCGGTCTATTCTTTTGATTTATAAGGGATTTTGCCGATTTCGGCCTATTGGTTAAAAAATGA
GCTGATTTAACAAAAATTTAACGCGAATTTTAACAAAATATTAACGCTTACAATTTAGGTGGCACTTTTC
GGGGAAATGTGCGCGGAACCCCTATTTGTTTATTTTTCTAAATACATTCAAATATGTATCCGCTCATGAG
ACAATAACCCTGATAAATGCTTCAATAATATTGAAAAAGGAAGAGTATGAGTATTCAACATTTCCGTGTC
GCCCTTATTCCCTTTTTTGCGGCATTTTGCCTTCCTGTTTTTGCTCACCCAGAAACGCTGGTGAAAGTAA
AAGATGCTGAAGATCAGTTGGGTGCACGAGTGGGTTACATCGAACTGGATCTCAACAGCGGTAAGATCCT
TGAGAGTTTTCGCCCCGAAGAACGTTTTCCAATGATGAGCACTTTTAAAGTTCTGCTATGTGGCGCGGTA
TTATCCCGTATTGACGCCGGGCAAGAGCAACTCGGTCGCCGCATACACTATTCTCAGAATGACTTGGTTG
AGTACTCACCAGTCACAGAAAAGCATCTTACGGATGGCATGACAGTAAGAGAATTATGCAGTGCTGCCAT
AACCATGAGTGATAACACTGCGGCCAACTTACTTCTGACAACGATCGGAGGACCGAAGGAGCTAACCGCT
TTTTTGCACAACATGGGGGATCATGTAACTCGCCTTGATCGTTGGGAACCGGAGCTGAATGAAGCCATAC
CAAACGACGAGCGTGACACCACGATGCCTGTAGCAATGGCAACAACGTTGCGCAAACTATTAACTGGCGA
ACTACTTACTCTAGCTTCCCGGCAACAATTAATAGACTGGATGGAGGCGGATAAAGTTGCAGGACCACTT
CTGCGCTCGGCCCTTCCGGCTGGCTGGTTTATTGCTGATAAATCTGGAGCCGGTGAGCGTGGGTCTCGCG
GTATCATTGCAGCACTGGGGCCAGATGGTAAGCCCTCCCGTATCGTAGTTATCTACACGACGGGGAGTCA
GGCAACTATGGATGAACGAAATAGACAGATCGCTGAGATAGGTGCCTCACTGATTAAGCATTGGTAACTG
TCAGACCAAGTTTACTCATATATACTTTAGATTGATTTAAAACTTCATTTTTAATTTAAAAGGATCTAGG
TGAAGATCCTTTTTGATAATCTCATGACCAAAATCCCTTAACGTGAGTTTTCGTTCCACTGAGCGTCAGA
CCCCGTAGAAAAGATCAAAGGATCTTCTTGAGATCCTTTTTTTCTGCGCGTAATCTGCTGCTTGCAAACA
AAAAAACCACCGCTACCAGCGGTGGTTTGTTTGCCGGATCAAGAGCTACCAACTCTTTTTCCGAAGGTAA
CTGGCTTCAGCAGAGCGCAGATACCAAATACTGTTCTTCTAGTGTAGCCGTAGTTAGGCCACCACTTCAA
GAACTCTGTAGCACCGCCTACATACCTCGCTCTGCTAATCCTGTTACCAGTGGCTGCTGCCAGTGGCGAT
AAGTCGTGTCTTACCGGGTTGGACTCAAGACGATAGTTACCGGATAAGGCGCAGCGGTCGGGCTGAACGG
GGGGTTCGTGCACACAGCCCAGCTTGGAGCGAACGACCTACACCGAACTGAGATACCTACAGCGTGAGCT
ATGAGAAAGCGCCACGCTTCCCGAAGGGAGAAAGGCGGACAGGTATCCGGTAAGCGGCAGGGTCGGAACA
GGAGAGCGCACGAGGGAGCTTCCAGGGGGAAACGCCTGGTATCTTTATAGTCCTGTCGGGTTTCGCCACC
TCTGACTTGAGCGTCGATTTTTGTGATGCTCGTCAGGGGGGCGGAGCCTATGGAAAAACGCCAGCAACGC
GGCCTTTTTACGGTTCCTGGCCTTTTGCTGGCCTTTTGCTCACATGTTCTTTCCTGCGTTATCCCCTGAT
TCTGTGGATAACCGTATTACCGCCTTTGAGTGAGCTGATACCGCTCGCCGCAGCCGAACGACCGAGCGCA
GCGAGTCAGTGAGCGAGGAAGCGGAAGAGCGCCCAATACGCAAACCGCCTCTCCCCGCGCGTTGGCCGAT
TCATTAATGCAGCTGGCACGACAGGTTTCCCGACTGGAAAGCGGGCAGTGAGCGCAACGCAATTAATGTG
AGTTAGCTCACTCATTAGGCACCCCAGGCTTTACACTTTATGCTTCCGGCTCGTATGTTGTGTGGAATTG
TGAGCGGATAACAATTTCACACAGGAAACAGCTATGACCATGATTACGCCAAGCGCGCAATTAACCCTCA
CTAAAGGGAACAAAAGCTGGAGCTGCAAGCTTAATGTAGTCTTATGCAATACTCTTGTAGTCTTGCAACA
TGGTAACGATGAGTTAGCAACATGCCTTACAAGGAGAGAAAAAGCACCGTGCATGCCGATTGGTGGAAGT
AAGGTGGTACGATCGTGCCTTATTAGGAAGGCAACAGACGGGTCTGACATGGATTGGACGAACCACTGAA
TTGCCGCATTGCAGAGATATTGTATTTAAGTGCCTAGCTCGATACATAAACGGGTCTCTCTGGTTAGACC
AGATCTGAGCCTGGGAGCTCTCTGGCTAACTAGGGAACCCACTGCTTAAGCCTCAATAAAGCTTGCCTTG
AGTGCTTCAAGTAGTGTGTGCCCGTCTGTTGTGTGACTCTGGTAACTAGAGATCCCTCAGACCCTTTTAG
TCAGTGTGGAAAATCTCTAGCAGTGGCGCCCGAACAGGGACTTGAAAGCGAAAGGGAAACCAGAGGAGCT
CTCTCGACGCAGGACTCGGCTTGCTGAAGCGCGCACGGCAAGAGGCGAGGGGCGGCGACTGGTGAGTACG
CCAAAAATTTTGACTAGCGGAGGCTAGAAGGAGAGAGATGGGTGCGAGAGCGTCAGTATTAAGCGGGGGA
GAATTAGATCGCGATGGGAAAAAATTCGGTTAAGGCCAGGGGGAAAGAAAAAATATAAATTAAAACATAT
AGTATGGGCAAGCAGGGAGCTAGAACGATTCGCAGTTAATCCTGGCCTGTTAGAAACATCAGAAGGCTGT
AGACAAATACTGGGACAGCTACAACCATCCCTTCAGACAGGATCAGAAGAACTTAGATCATTATATAATA
CAGTAGCAACCCTCTATTGTGTGCATCAAAGGATAGAGATAAAAGACACCAAGGAAGCTTTAGACAAGAT
AGAGGAAGAGCAAAACAAAAGTAAGACCACCGCACAGCAAGCGGCCGCTGATCTTCAGACCTGGAGGAGG
AGATATGAGGGACAATTGGAGAAGTGAATTATATAAATATAAAGTAGTAAAAATTGAACCATTAGGAGTA
GCACCCACCAAGGCAAAGAGAAGAGTGGTGCAGAGAGAAAAAAGAGCAGTGGGAATAGGAGCTTTGTTCC
TTGGGTTCTTGGGAGCAGCAGGAAGCACTATGGGCGCAGCGTCAATGACGCTGACGGTACAGGCCAGACA
ATTATTGTCTGGTATAGTGCAGCAGCAGAACAATTTGCTGAGGGCTATTGAGGCGCAACAGCATCTGTTG
CAACTCACAGTCTGGGGCATCAAGCAGCTCCAGGCAAGAATCCTGGCTGTGGAAAGATACCTAAAGGATC
AACAGCTCCTGGGGATTTGGGGTTGCTCTGGAAAACTCATTTGCACCACTGCTGTGCCTTGGAATGCTAG
TTGGAGTAATAAATCTCTGGAACAGATTTGGAATCACACGACCTGGATGGAGTGGGACAGAGAAATTAAC
AATTACACAAGCTTAATACACTCCTTAATTGAAGAATCGCAAAACCAGCAAGAAAAGAATGAACAAGAAT
TATTGGAATTAGATAAATGGGCAAGTTTGTGGAATTGGTTTAACATAACAAATTGGCTGTGGTATATAAA
ATTATTCATAATGATAGTAGGAGGCTTGGTAGGTTTAAGAATAGTTTTTGCTGTACTTTCTATAGTGAAT
AGAGTTAGGCAGGGATATTCACCATTATCGTTTCAGACCCACCTCCCAACCCCGAGGGGACCCGACAGGC
CCGAAGGAATAGAAGAAGAAGGTGGAGAGAGAGACAGAGACAGATCCATTCGATTAGTGAACGGATCTCG
ACGGTATCGATCACGAGACTAGCCTCGAGCGGCCGCCCCCTTCACCGAGGGCCTATTTCCCATGATTCCT
TCATATTTGCATATACGATACAAGGCTGTTAGAGAGATAATTGGAATTAATTTGACTGTAAACACAAAGA
TATTAGTACAAAATACGTGACGTAGAAAGTAATAATTTCTTGGGTAGTTTGCAGTTTTAAAATTATGTTT
TAAAATGGACTATCA
